Addgene plasmid #65313: pCDH_Str-Ii
Purpose: Cytoplasmic ER hook only (RUSH system)
Depositing lab: Franck Perez. Depositing organization: Institut Curie. Publication: Synchronization of secretory protein traffic in populations of cells. Boncompain G, Divoux S, Gareil N, de Forges H, Lescure A, Latreche L, Mercanti V, Jollivet F, Raposo G, Perez F. Nat Methods. 2012 Mar 11;9(5):493-8. doi: 10.1038/nmeth.1928. PubMed 22406856.
Backbone
  Vector backbone: pCDH-CMV-MCS-EF1-puro
  Backbone manufacturer: system biosciences
  Vector type: Lentiviral
  Selectable markers: Puromycin
Growth in bacteria
  Bacterial resistance: Ampicillin, 100 μg/mL
  Growth temperature: 37°C
  Growth strain: Stbl3
  Copy number: High Copy
Gene/Insert
  Gene/Insert name: Invariant chain (p33)
  Species: H. sapiens (human)
  Mutation: Streptavidin in its cytoplasmic part
  Promoter: CMV
  Cloning method: Unknown
  Sequencing primers: 5′ CMV Forward; 3′ SV40pA-R
Terms and licenses: Academic/Nonprofit Terms; Industry Terms: Not Available to Industry
Depositor comments: cytoplasmic tagging
How to cite: pCDH_Str-Ii was a gift from Franck Perez (Addgene plasmid # 65313 ; http://n2t.net/addgene:65313 ; RRID:Addgene_65313)
