[The description below was written by a language model from this plasmid's Addgene catalogue record and pLannotate feature annotations shown in this document.]
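Description:
pCDH_Str-Ii is a third-generation-style HIV-1 lentiviral transfer plasmid built on the pCDH-CMV-MCS-EF1-puro backbone, carrying the "hook" component of the RUSH (retention using selective hooks) system for synchronizing secretory traffic. In bacteria it is maintained through a high-copy ColE1/pUC-type origin and an ampicillin resistance gene. The viral portion begins with an RSV promoter fused to a truncated 5' LTR, which drives production of the genomic RNA in packaging cells, followed by the Ψ packaging signal with adjoining gag sequence, the Rev response element, an env fragment and the cPPT/CTS. A WPRE, a truncated 3' LTR and an SV40 polyadenylation signal close the cassette, and an SV40 origin lies just downstream.

The payload is a CMV-driven fusion of core streptavidin to the human invariant chain (CD74, p33 isoform). Streptavidin sits upstream of the CD74 coding sequence, which matches the record's description of tagging on the cytoplasmic part of this type II membrane protein. According to the record, the fusion acts as an ER-resident hook that displays streptavidin on the cytoplasmic face. In the RUSH approach, a separately supplied reporter cargo bearing a streptavidin-binding peptide is held by such a hook. Addition of biotin then releases the cargo, so a synchronous wave of transport can be followed. This plasmid encodes the hook only, with no reporter. A second cassette uses an EF-1α core promoter joined to an HTLV-1 LTR segment to express puromycin N-acetyltransferase, which allows selection of transduced mammalian cells and the derivation of lines that stably express the hook.
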