Features (pLannotate 1.2.2; 29 found; start..end, strand, type, name):
      6..227     +  promoter       RSV promoter: Rous sarcoma virus enhancer/promoter
    234..414     +  LTR            5' LTR (truncated): truncated 5' long terminal repeat (LTR) from HIV-1
    458..583     +  misc_feature   HIV-1 Ψ: packaging signal of human immunodeficiency virus type 1
    567..905     +  CDS            HIV-1 gag (fragment): gag protein from human immunodeficiency virus 1; gag
   1025..1361    +  ncRNA          RRE: Accession: RF00036 - HIV Rev response element
   1397..1786    +  CDS            env (fragment): ENV_HV1H2 - Experimental evidence at protein level: Swiss-Prot protein existence level 1. [Transmembrane protein gp41]: Acts as a class I viral fusion protein. Under the current model, the protein has at least 3 conformational states: pre-fusion native state, pre-hairpin intermediate state, and post-fusion hairpin state. During fusion of viral and target intracellular membranes, the coiled coil regions (heptad repeats) assume a trimer-of-hairpins structure, positioning the fusion peptide in close proximity to the C-terminal region of the ectodomain. The formation of this structure appears to d
   1798..1915    +  misc_feature   cPPT/CTS: central polypurine tract and central termination sequence of HIV-1
   1928..2004    +  enhancer       CMV enhancer (fragment): human cytomegalovirus immediate early enhancer
   2005..2208    +  promoter       CMV promoter: human cytomegalovirus (CMV) immediate early promoter
   2339..2821    +  CDS            SAV_STRAV (fragment): Experimental evidence at protein level: Swiss-Prot protein existence level 1. The biological function of streptavidin is not known. Forms a strong non-covalent specific complex with biotin (one molecule of biotin per subunit of streptavidin). From Streptomyces avidinii.
   2864..3382    +  CDS            CD74 (fragment): HG2A_HUMAN - Also known as DHLAG. Experimental evidence at protein level: Swiss-Prot protein existence level 1. [Isoform p41]: Stabilizes the conformation of mature CTSL by binding to its active site and serving as a chaperone to help maintain a pool of mature enzyme in endocytic compartments and extracellular space of antigen-presenting cells (APCs). Has antiviral activity by stymieing the endosomal entry of Ebola virus and coronaviruses, including SARS-CoV-2 (PubMed:32855215). Disrupts cathepsin-mediated Ebola virus glycoprotein processing, which prevents viral fusion and entry. This antivir
   3480..3691    +  promoter       EF-1α core promoter: core promoter for human elongation factor EF-1α
   3704..3972    +  LTR            5' LTR (truncated): truncated 5' long terminal repeat (LTR) from human T-cell leukemia virus (HTLV) type 1
   3999..4598    +  CDS            PuroR: puromycin N-acetyltransferase; pac from Streptomyces alboniger; confers resistance to puromycin
   4605..5193    +  misc_feature   WPRE: woodchuck hepatitis virus posttranscriptional regulatory element
   5188..5295    +  CDS            nef (fragment): NEF_SIVS4 - Experimental evidence at protein level: Swiss-Prot protein existence level 1. Interferes with TCR signaling from the cell membrane. Interacts with CD247/TCRZ (TCR zeta chain) and exert potent down- regulation of cell surface TCR/CD3 complexes. From Simian immunodeficiency virus (isolate F236/smH4) (SIV-sm) (Simian immunodeficiency virus sooty mangabey monkey).
   5320..5500    +  LTR            5' LTR (truncated): truncated 5' long terminal repeat (LTR) from HIV-1
   5572..5693    +  polyA_signal   SV40 poly(A) signal: SV40 polyadenylation signal
   5712..5847    +  rep_origin     SV40 ori: SV40 origin of replication
   5909..5925    -  protein_bind   lac operator: The lac repressor binds to the lac operator to inhibit transcription in E. coli. This inhibition can be relieved by adding lactose or isopropyl-β-D-thiogalactopyranoside (IPTG). lac repressor encoded by lacI
   5933..5963    -  promoter       lac promoter: promoter for the E. coli lac operon
   5978..5999    -  protein_bind   CAP binding site: CAP binding activates transcription in the presence of cAMP. E. coli catabolite activator protein
   6012..6104    -  CDS            lacI (fragment): lac repressor; lacI; The lac repressor binds to the lac operator to inhibit transcription in E. coli. This inhibition can be relieved by adding lactose or isopropyl-β-D-thiogalactopyranoside (IPTG).
   6287..6875    -  rep_origin     ori: high-copy-number ColE1/pMB1/pBR322/pUC origin of replication
   7046..7906    -  CDS            AmpR: β-lactamase; bla; confers resistance to ampicillin, carbenicillin, and related antibiotics
   7907..8011    -  promoter       AmpR promoter: bla
   8106..8141    +  CDS            rop (fragment): Rop protein, which maintains plasmids at low copy number; rop
   8243..8342    +  misc_feature   bom (fragment): basis of mobility region from pBR322
   8348..8502    -  CDS            lacZα (fragment): LacZα fragment of β-galactosidase; lacZ fragment
>Addgene plasmid #65313 | pCDH_Str-Ii | depositor full sequence | sequence record 122686 | pCDH_Str-Ii sequence 8510 bps
ACGCGTGTAGTCTTATGCAATACTCTTGTAGTCTTGCAACATGGTAACGATGAGTTAGCAACATGCCTTA
CAAGGAGAGAAAAAGCACCGTGCATGCCGATTGGTGGAAGTAAGGTGGTACGATCGTGCCTTATTAGGAA
GGCAACAGACGGGTCTGACATGGATTGGACGAACCACTGAATTGCCGCATTGCAGAGATATTGTATTTAA
GTGCCTAGCTCGATACAATAAACGGGTCTCTCTGGTTAGACCAGATCTGAGCCTGGGAGCTCTCTGGCTA
ACTAGGGAACCCACTGCTTAAGCCTCAATAAAGCTTGCCTTGAGTGCTTCAAGTAGTGTGTGCCCGTCTG
TTGTGTGACTCTGGTAACTAGAGATCCCTCAGACCCTTTTAGTCAGTGTGGAAAATCTCTAGCAGTGGCG
CCCGAACAGGGACCTGAAAGCGAAAGGGAAACCAGAGCTCTCTCGACGCAGGACTCGGCTTGCTGAAGCG
CGCACGGCAAGAGGCGAGGGGCGGCGACTGGTGAGTACGCCAAAAATTTTGACTAGCGGAGGCTAGAAGG
AGAGAGATGGGTGCGAGAGCGTCAGTATTAAGCGGGGGAGAATTAGATCGCGATGGGAAAAAATTCGGTT
AAGGCCAGGGGGAAAGAAAAAATATAAATTAAAACATATAGTATGGGCAAGCAGGGAGCTAGAACGATTC
GCAGTTAATCCTGGCCTGTTAGAAACATCAGAAGGCTGTAGACAAATACTGGGACAGCTACAACCATCCC
TTCAGACAGGATCAGAAGAACTTAGATCATTATATAATACAGTAGCAACCCTCTATTGTGTGCATCAAAG
GATAGAGATAAAAGACACCAAGGAAGCTTTAGACAAGATAGAGGAAGAGCAAAACAAAAGTAAGACCACC
GCACAGCAAGCGGCCACTGATCTTCAGACCTGGAGGAGGAGATATGAGGGACAATTGGAGAAGTGAATTA
TATAAATATAAAGTAGTAAAAATTGAACCATTAGGAGTAGCACCCACCAAGGCAAAGAGAAGAGTGGTGC
AGAGAGAAAAAAGAGCAGTGGGAATAGGAGCTTTGTTCCTTGGGTTCTTGGGAGCAGCAGGAAGCACTAT
GGGCGCAGCCTCAATGACGCTGACGGTACAGGCCAGACAATTATTGTCTGGTATAGTGCAGCAGCAGAAC
AATTTGCTGAGGGCTATTGAGGCGCAACAGCATCTGTTGCAACTCACAGTCTGGGGCATCAAGCAGCTCC
AGGCAAGAATCCTGGCTGTGGAAAGATACCTAAAGGATCAACAGCTCCTGGGGATTTGGGGTTGCTCTGG
AAAACTCATTTGCACCACTGCTGTGCCTTGGAATGCTAGTTGGAGTAATAAATCTCTGGAACAGATTGGA
ATCACACGACCTGGATGGAGTGGGACAGAGAAATTAACAATTACACAAGCTTAATACACTCCTTAATTGA
AGAATCGCAAAACCAGCAAGAAAAGAATGAACAAGAATTATTGGAATTAGATAAATGGGCAAGTTTGTGG
AATTGGTTTAACATAACAAATTGGCTGTGGTATATAAAATTATTCATAATGATAGTAGGAGGCTTGGTAG
GTTTAAGAATAGTTTTTGCTGTACTTTCTATAGTGAATAGAGTTAGGCAGGGATATTCACCATTATCGTT
TCAGACCCACCTCCCAACCCCGAGGGGACCCGACAGGCCCGAAGGAATAGAAGAAGAAGGTGGAGAGAGA
GACAGAGACAGATCCATTCGATTAGTGAACGGATCTCGACGGTTAACTTTTAAAAGAAAAGGGGGGATTG
GGGGGTACAGTGCAGGGGAAAGAATAGTAGACATAATAGCAACAGACATACAAACTAAAGAATTACAAAA
ACAAATTACAAAAATTCAAAATTTTATCGATACTAGTATTATGCCCAGTACATGACCTTATGGGACTTTC
CTACTTGGCAGTACATCTACGTATTAGTCATCGCTATTACCATGGTGATGCGGTTTTGGCAGTACATCAA
TGGGCGTGGATAGCGGTTTGACTCACGGGGATTTCCAAGTCTCCACCCCATTGACGTCAATGGGAGTTTG
TTTTGGCACCAAAATCAACGGGACTTTCCAAAATGTCGTAACAACTCCGCCCCATTGACGCAAATGGGCG
GTAGGCGTGTACGGTGGGAGGTCTATATAAGCAGAGCTCGTTTAGTGAACCGTCAGATCGCCTGGAGACG
CCATCCACGCTGTTTTGACCTCCATAGAAGATTCTAGAGCTAGCGATATCATGCACCGGAGGAGATCACG
CTCTTGTAGGGAGGACCAGAAACCTGTCACCGGTGACCCTAGCAAAGACTCAAAAGCTCAGGTGTCCGCT
GCCGAGGCTGGCATTACTGGAACATGGTACAATCAGCTCGGGAGCACCTTTATTGTGACTGCTGGAGCCG
ATGGAGCCCTCACCGGAACATACGAATCTGCTGTGGGAAACGCCGAATCACGGTACGTCCTCACTGGCCG
ATACGATAGTGCCCCTGCCACCGACGGATCTGGGACTGCCCTGGGATGGACTGTCGCTTGGAAAAACAAC
TACCGGAATGCTCATTCTGCCACAACATGGAGTGGACAGTACGTGGGAGGCGCTGAGGCTAGAATCAATA
CACAGTGGCTGCTCACATCTGGCACAACCGAGGCAAATGCTTGGAAATCCACCCTGGTGGGACATGACAC
ATTCACCAAAGTGAAACCCTCCGCCGCTTCAATCGATGCCGCCAAAAAAGCCGGAGTCAACAACGGCAAT
CCTCTGGATGCCGTCCAGCAGGTCGACTATCCGTACGACGTACCAGACTACGCAGTCGGACCGATGGACG
ATCAGAGGGACCTCATTAGCAACAACGAACAGCTGCCTATGCTGGGACGGCGACCTGGAGCCCCTGAATC
CAAATGCTCTAGGGGAGCACTGTACACTGGCTTCTCCATTCTCGTGACACTGCTGCTGGCCGGGCAGGCT
ACTACTGCTTACTTCCTGTACCAGCAGCAGGGGCGGCTGGACAAACTCACTGTGACATCTCAGAACCTCC
AGCTGGAAAATCTGAGGATGAAACTGCCCAAACCCCCTAAACCCGTGTCCAAAATGAGGATGGCCACACC
TCTGCTCATGCAGGCACTGCCAATGGGAGCCCTGCCCCAGGGGCCCATGCAGAATGCCACCAAGTATGGC
AACATGACAGAGGACCATGTGATGCACCTGCTCCAGAATGCTGACCCCCTGAAGGTGTACCCGCCACTGA
AGGGGAGCTTCCCGGAGAACCTGAGACACCTTAAGAACACCATGGAGACCATAGACTGGAAGGTCTTTGA
GAGCTGGATGCACCATTGGCTCCGGTGCATGATATCGCTAGCACCGGTGGATCCGGCGCGCCCCTGCAGG
TTAATTAAGCGGCCGCGAAGGATCTGCGATCGCTCCGGTGCCCGTCAGTGGGCAGAGCGCACATCGCCCA
CAGTCCCCGAGAAGTTGGGGGGAGGGGTCGGCAATTGAACGGGTGCCTAGAGAAGGTGGCGCGGGGTAAA
CTGGGAAAGTGATGTCGTGTACTGGCTCCGCCTTTTTCCCGAGGGTGGGGGAGAACCGTATATAAGTGCA
GTAGTCGCCGTGAACGTTCTTTTTCGCAACGGGTTTGCCGCCAGAACACAGCTGAAGCTTCGAGGGGCTC
GCATCTCTCCTTCACGCGCCCGCCGCCCTACCTGAGGCCGCCATCCACGCCGGTTGAGTCGCGTTCTGCC
GCCTCCCGCCTGTGGTGCCTCCTGAACTGCGTCCGCCGTCTAGGTAAGTTTAAAGCTCAGGTCGAGACCG
GGCCTTTGTCCGGCGCTCCCTTGGAGCCTACCTAGACTCAGCCGGCTCTCCACGCTTTGCCTGACCCTGC
TTGCTCAACTCTACGTCTTTGTTTCGTTTTCTGTTCTGCGCCGTTACAGATCCAAGCTGTGACCGGCGCC
TACGCTAGATGACCGAGTACAAGCCCACGGTGCGCCTCGCCACCCGCGACGACGTCCCCAGGGCCGTACG
CACCCTCGCCGCCGCGTTCGCCGACTACCCCGCCACGCGCCACACCGTCGATCCGGACCGCCACATCGAG
CGGGTCACCGAGCTGCAAGAACTCTTCCTCACGCGCGTCGGGCTCGACATCGGCAAGGTGTGGGTCGCGG
ACGACGGCGCCGCGGTGGCGGTCTGGACCACGCCGGAGAGCGTCGAAGCGGGGGCGGTGTTCGCCGAGAT
CGGCCCGCGCATGGCCGAGTTGAGCGGTTCCCGGCTGGCCGCGCAGCAACAGATGGAAGGCCTCCTGGCG
CCGCACCGGCCCAAGGAGCCCGCGTGGTTCCTGGCCACCGTCGGCGTCTCGCCCGACCACCAGGGCAAGG
GTCTGGGCAGCGCCGTCGTGCTCCCCGGAGTGGAGGCGGCCGAGCGCGCCGGGGTGCCCGCCTTCCTGGA
GACCTCCGCGCCCCGCAACCTCCCCTTCTACGAGCGGCTCGGCTTCACCGTCACCGCCGACGTCGAGGTG
CCCGAAGGACCGCGCACCTGGTGCATGACCCGCAAGCCCGGTGCCTGAGTCGACAATCAACCTCTGGATT
ACAAAATTTGTGAAAGATTGACTGGTATTCTTAACTATGTTGCTCCTTTTACGCTATGTGGATACGCTGC
TTTAATGCCTTTGTATCATGCTATTGCTTCCCGTATGGCTTTCATTTTCTCCTCCTTGTATAAATCCTGG
TTGCTGTCTCTTTATGAGGAGTTGTGGCCCGTTGTCAGGCAACGTGGCGTGGTGTGCACTGTGTTTGCTG
ACGCAACCCCCACTGGTTGGGGCATTGCCACCACCTGTCAGCTCCTTTCCGGGACTTTCGCTTTCCCCCT
CCCTATTGCCACGGCGGAACTCATCGCCGCCTGCCTTGCCCGCTGCTGGACAGGGGCTCGGCTGTTGGGC
ACTGACAATTCCGTGGTGTTGTCGGGGAAATCATCGTCCTTTCCTTGGCTGCTCGCCTGTGTTGCCACCT
GGATTCTGCGCGGGACGTCCTTCTGCTACGTCCCTTCGGCCCTCAATCCAGCGGACCTTCCTTCCCGCGG
CCTGCTGCCGGCTCTGCGGCCTCTTCCGCGTCTTCGCCTTCGCCCTCAGACGAGTCGGATCTCCCTTTGG
GCCGCCTCCCCGCCTGGTACCTTTAAGACCAATGACTTACAAGGCAGCTGTAGATCTTAGCCACTTTTTA
AAAGAAAAGGGGGGACTGGAAGGGCTAATTCACTCCCAACGAAAATAAGATCTGCTTTTTGCTTGTACTG
GGTCTCTCTGGTTAGACCAGATCTGAGCCTGGGAGCTCTCTGGCTAACTAGGGAACCCACTGCTTAAGCC
TCAATAAAGCTTGCCTTGAGTGCTTCAAGTAGTGTGTGCCCGTCTGTTGTGTGACTCTGGTAACTAGAGA
TCCCTCAGACCCTTTTAGTCAGTGTGGAAAATCTCTAGCAGTAGTAGTTCATGTCATCTTATTATTCAGT
ATTTATAACTTGCAAAGAAATGAATATCAGAGAGTGAGAGGAACTTGTTTATTGCAGCTTATAATGGTTA
CAAATAAAGCAATAGCATCACAAATTTCACAAATAAAGCATTTTTTTCACTGCATTCTAGTTGTGGTTTG
TCCAAACTCATCAATGTATCTTATCATGTCTGGCTCTAGCTATCCCGCCCCTAACTCCGCCCAGTTCCGC
CCATTCTCCGCCCCATGGCTGACTAATTTTTTTTATTTATGCAGAGGCCGAGGCCGCCTCGGCCTCTGAG
CTATTCCAGAAGTAGTGAGGAGGCTTTTTTGGAGGCCTAGACTTTTGCAGAGACGGCCCAAATTCGTAAT
CATGGTCATAGCTGTTTCCTGTGTGAAATTGTTATCCGCTCACAATTCCACACAACATACGAGCCGGAAG
CATAAAGTGTAAAGCCTGGGGTGCCTAATGAGTGAGCTAACTCACATTAATTGCGTTGCGCTCACTGCCC
GCTTTCCAGTCGGGAAACCTGTCGTGCCAGCTGCATTAATGAATCGGCCAACGCGCGGGGAGAGGCGGTT
TGCGTATTGGGCGCTCTTCCGCTTCCTCGCTCACTGACTCGCTGCGCTCGGTCGTTCGGCTGCGGCGAGC
GGTATCAGCTCACTCAAAGGCGGTAATACGGTTATCCACAGAATCAGGGGATAACGCAGGAAAGAACATG
TGAGCAAAAGGCCAGCAAAAGGCCAGGAACCGTAAAAAGGCCGCGTTGCTGGCGTTTTTCCATAGGCTCC
GCCCCCCTGACGAGCATCACAAAAATCGACGCTCAAGTCAGAGGTGGCGAAACCCGACAGGACTATAAAG
ATACCAGGCGTTTCCCCCTGGAAGCTCCCTCGTGCGCTCTCCTGTTCCGACCCTGCCGCTTACCGGATAC
CTGTCCGCCTTTCTCCCTTCGGGAAGCGTGGCGCTTTCTCATAGCTCACGCTGTAGGTATCTCAGTTCGG
TGTAGGTCGTTCGCTCCAAGCTGGGCTGTGTGCACGAACCCCCCGTTCAGCCCGACCGCTGCGCCTTATC
CGGTAACTATCGTCTTGAGTCCAACCCGGTAAGACACGACTTATCGCCACTGGCAGCAGCCACTGGTAAC
AGGATTAGCAGAGCGAGGTATGTAGGCGGTGCTACAGAGTTCTTGAAGTGGTGGCCTAACTACGGCTACA
CTAGAAGGACAGTATTTGGTATCTGCGCTCTGCTGAAGCCAGTTACCTTCGGAAAAAGAGTTGGTAGCTC
TTGATCCGGCAAACAAACCACCGCTGGTAGCGGTGGTTTTTTTGTTTGCAAGCAGCAGATTACGCGCAGA
AAAAAAGGATCTCAAGAAGATCCTTTGATCTTTTCTACGGGGTCTGACGCTCAGTGGAACGAAAACTCAC
GTTAAGGGATTTTGGTCATGAGATTATCAAAAAGGATCTTCACCTAGATCCTTTTAAATTAAAAATGAAG
TTTTAAATCAATCTAAAGTATATATGAGTAAACTTGGTCTGACAGTTACCAATGCTTAATCAGTGAGGCA
CCTATCTCAGCGATCTGTCTATTTCGTTCATCCATAGTTGCCTGACTCCCCGTCGTGTAGATAACTACGA
TACGGGAGGGCTTACCATCTGGCCCCAGTGCTGCAATGATACCGCGAGACCCACGCTCACCGGCTCCAGA
TTTATCAGCAATAAACCAGCCAGCCGGAAGGGCCGAGCGCAGAAGTGGTCCTGCAACTTTATCCGCCTCC
ATCCAGTCTATTAATTGTTGCCGGGAAGCTAGAGTAAGTAGTTCGCCAGTTAATAGTTTGCGCAACGTTG
TTGCCATTGCTACAGGCATCGTGGTGTCACGCTCGTCGTTTGGTATGGCTTCATTCAGCTCCGGTTCCCA
ACGATCAAGGCGAGTTACATGATCCCCCATGTTGTGCAAAAAAGCGGTTAGCTCCTTCGGTCCTCCGATC
GTTGTCAGAAGTAAGTTGGCCGCAGTGTTATCACTCATGGTTATGGCAGCACTGCATAATTCTCTTACTG
TCATGCCATCCGTAAGATGCTTTTCTGTGACTGGTGAGTACTCAACCAAGTCATTCTGAGAATAGTGTAT
GCGGCGACCGAGTTGCTCTTGCCCGGCGTCAATACGGGATAATACCGCGCCACATAGCAGAACTTTAAAA
GTGCTCATCATTGGAAAACGTTCTTCGGGGCGAAAACTCTCAAGGATCTTACCGCTGTTGAGATCCAGTT
CGATGTAACCCACTCGTGCACCCAACTGATCTTCAGCATCTTTTACTTTCACCAGCGTTTCTGGGTGAGC
AAAAACAGGAAGGCAAAATGCCGCAAAAAAGGGAATAAGGGCGACACGGAAATGTTGAATACTCATACTC
TTCCTTTTTCAATATTATTGAAGCATTTATCAGGGTTATTGTCTCATGAGCGGATACATATTTGAATGTA
TTTAGAAAAATAAACAAATAGGGGTTCCGCGCACATTTCCCCGAAAAGTGCCACCTGACGTCTAAGAAAC
CATTATTATCATGACATTAACCTATAAAAATAGGCGTATCACGAGGCCCTTTCGTCTCGCGCGTTTCGGT
GATGACGGTGAAAACCTCTGACACATGCAGCTCCCGGAGACGGTCACAGCTTGTCTGTAAGCGGATGCCG
GGAGCAGACAAGCCCGTCAGGGCGCGTCAGCGGGTGTTGGCGGGTGTCGGGGCTGGCTTAACTATGCGGC
ATCAGAGCAGATTGTACTGAGAGTGCACCATATGCGGTGTGAAATACCGCACAGATGCGTAAGGAGAAAA
TACCGCATCAGGCGCCATTCGCCATTCAGGCTGCGCAACTGTTGGGAAGGGCGATCGGTGCGGGCCTCTT
CGCTATTACGCCAGCTGGCGAAAGGGGGATGTGCTGCAAGGCGATTAAGTTGGGTAACGCCAGGGTTTTC
CCAGTCACGACGTTGTAAAACGACGGCCAGTGCCAAGCTG
