>Addgene plasmid #65313 | pCDH_Str-Ii | addgene partial sequence | sequence record 114893 | CMV-F 5'-CGCAAATGGGCGGTAGGCGTG-3'
GTGAACCGTCAGATCGCCTGGAGACGCCATCCACGCTGTTTTGACCTCCATAGAAGATTCTAGAGCTAGC
GATATCATGCACCGGAGGAGATCACGCTCTTGTAGGGAGGACCAGAAACCTGTCACCGGTGACCCTAGCA
AAGACTCAAAAGCTCAGGTGTCCGCTGCCGAGGCTGGCATTACTGGAACATGGTACAATCAGCTCGGGAG
CACCTTTATTGTGACTGCTGGAGCCGATGGAGCCCTCACCGGAACATACGAATCTGCTGTGGGAAACGCC
GAATCACGGTACGTCCTCACTGGCCGATACGATAGTGCCCCTGCCACCGACGGATCTGGGACTGCCCTGG
GATGGACTGTCGCTTGGAAAAACAACTACCGGAATGCTCATTCTGCCACAACATGGAGTGGACAGTACGT
GGGAGGCGCTGAGGCTAGAATCAATACACAGTGGCTGCTCACATCTGGCACAACCGAGGCAAATGCTTGG
AAATCCACCCTGGTGGGACATGACACATTCACCAAAGTGAAACCCTCCGCCGCTTCAATCGATGCCGCCA
AAAAAGCCGGAGTCAACAACGGCAATCCTCTGGATGCCGTCCAGCAGGTCGACTATCCGTACGACGTACC
AGACTACGCAGTCGGACCGATGGACGATCAGAGGGACCTCATTAGC
