>Addgene plasmid #65313 | pCDH_Str-Ii | addgene partial sequence | sequence record 114894 | EF1a-R 5'-CACGGCGACTACTGCACTTA-3'
CGGAGCCAGTACACGACATCACTTTCCCAGTTTACCCCGCGCCACCTTCTCTAGGCACCCGTTCAATTGC
CGACCCCTCCCCCCAACTTCTCGGGGACTGTGGGCGATGTGCGCTCTGCCCACTGACGGGCACCGGAGCG
ATCGCAGATCCTTCGCGGCCGCTTAATTAACCTGCAGGGGCGCGCCGGATCCACCGGTGCTAGCGATATC
ATGCACCGGAGCCAATGGTGCATCCAGCTCTCAAAGACCTTCCAGTCTATGGTCTCCATGGTGTTCTTAA
GGTGTCTCAGGTTCTCCGGGAAGCTCCCCTTCAGTGGCGGGTACACCTTCAGGGGGTCAGCATTCTGGAG
CAGGTGCATCACATGGTCCTCTGTCATGTTGCCATACTTGGTGGCATTCTGCATGGGCCCCTGGGGCAGG
GCTCCCATTGGCAGTGCCTGCATGAGCAGAGGTGTGGCCATCCTCATTTTGGACACGGGTTTAGGGGGTT
TGGGCAGTTTCATCCTCAGATTTTCCAGCTGGAGGTTCTGAGATGTCACAGTGAGTTTGTCCAGCCGCCC
CTGCTGCTGGTACAGGAAGTAAGCAGTAGTAGCCTGCCCGGCCAGCAGCAGTGTCACGAGAATGGAGAAG
CCAGTGTACAGTGCTCCCCTAGAGCATTTGGATTCAGGGGCTCCAGGTCGCCGTCCCAGCATA
